>Addgene plasmid #154650 | pEPYC1CB0183 | depositor full sequence | sequence record 299580 | pEPYC1CB0183 sequence 7160 bps
GCAATTGTCTTCTGCACGAAGTGGTTTAAACTATCAGTGTTTGACAGGATATATTGGCGGGTAAACCTAA
GAGAAAAGAGCGTTTATTAGAATAATCGGATATTTAAAAGGGCGTGAAAAGGTTTATCCGTTCGTCCATT
TGTATGTGCATGCCAACCACAGGGTTCCCCAGATCAGGCGCTGGCTGCTGAACCCCCAGCCGGAACTGAC
CCCACAAGGCCCTAGCGTTTGCAATGCACCAGGTCATCATTGACCCAGGCGTGTTCCACCAGGCCGCTGC
CTCGCAACTCTTCGCAGGCTTCGCCGACCTGCTCGCGCCACTTCTTCACGCGGGTGGAATCCGATCCGCA
CATGAGGCGGAAGGTTTCCAGCTTGAGCGGGTACGGCTCCCGGTGCGAGCTGAAATAGTCGAACATCCGT
CGGGCCGTCGGCGACAGCTTGCGGTACTTCTCCCATATGAATTTCGTGTAGTGGTCGCCAGCAAACAGCA
CGACGATTTCCTCGTCGATCAGGACCTGGCAACGGGACGTTTTCTTGCCACGGTCCAGGACGCGGAAGCG
GTGCAGCAGCGACACCGATTCCAGGTGCCCAACGCGGTCGGACGTGAAGCCCATCGCCGTCGCCTGTAGG
CGCGACAGGCATTCCTCGGCCTTCGTGTAATACCGGCCATTGATCGACCAGCCCAGGTCCTGGCAAAGCT
CGTAGAACGTGAAGGTGATCGGCTCGCCGATAGGGGTGCGCTTCGCGTACTCCAACACCTGCTGCCACAC
CAGTTCGTCATCGTCGGCCCGCAGCTCGACGCCGGTGTAGGTGATCTTCACGTCCTTGTTGACGTGGAAA
ATGACCTTGTTTTGCAGCGCCTCGCGCGGGATTTTCTTGTTGCGCGTGGTGAACAGGGCAGAGCGGGCCG
TGTCGTTTGGCATCGCTCGCATCGTGTCCGGCCACGGCGCAATATCGAACAAGGAAAGCTGCATTTCCTT
GATCTGCTGCTTCGTGTGTTTCAGCAACGCGGCCTGCTTGGCCTCGCTGACCTGTTTTGCCAGGTCCTCG
CCGGCGGTTTTTCGCTTCTTGGTCGTCATAGTTCCTCGCGTGTCGATGGTCATCGACTTCGCCAAACCTG
CCGCCTCCTGTTCAAGACGACGCGAACGCTCCACGGCGGCCGATGGCGCGGGCAGGGCAGGGGGAGCCAG
TTGCACGCTGTCGCGCTCGATCTTGGCCGTAGCTTGCTGGACCATCGAGCCGACGGACTGGAAGGTTTCG
CGGGGCGCACGCATGACGGTGCGGCTTGCGATGGTTTCGGCATCCTCGGCGGAAAACCCCGCGTCGATCA
GTTCTTGCCTGTATGCCTTCCGGTCAAACGTCCGATTCATTCACCCTCCTTGCGGGATTGCCCCGACTCA
CGCCGGGGCAATGTGCCCTTATTCCTGATTTGACCCGCCTGGTGCCTTGGTGTCCAGATAATCCACCTTA
TCGGCAATGAAGTCGGTCCCGTAGACCGTCTGGCCGTCCTTCTCGTACTTGGTATTCCGAATCTTGCCCT
GCACGAATACCAGCGACCCCTTGCCCAAATACTTGCCGTGGGCCTCGGCCTGAGAGCCAAAACACTTGAT
GCGGAAGAAGTCGGTGCGCTCCTGCTTGTCGCCGGCATCGTTGCGCCACATCTAGGATCTGCCAGGAACC
GTAAAAAGGCCGCGTTGCTGGCGTTTTTCCATAGGCTCCGCCCCCCTGACGAGCATCACAAAAATCGACG
CTCAAGTCAGAGGTGGCGAAACCCGACAGGACTATAAAGATACCAGGCGTTTCCCCCTGGAAGCTCCCTC
GTGCGCTCTCCTGTTCCGACCCTGCCGCTTACCGGATACCTGTCCGCCTTTCTCCCTTCGGGAAGCGTGG
CGCTTTCTCATAGCTCACGCTGTAGGTATCTCAGTTCGGTGTAGGTCGTTCGCTCCAAGCTGGGCTGTGT
GCACGAACCCCCCGTTCAGCCCGACCGCTGCGCCTTATCCGGTAACTATCGTCTTGAGTCCAACCCGGTA
AGACACGACTTATCGCCACTGGCAGCAGCCACTGGTAACAGGATTAGCAGAGCGAGGTATGTAGGCGGTG
CTACAGAGTTCTTGAAGTGGTGGCCTAACTACGGCTACACTAGAAGAACAGTATTTGGTATCTGCGCTCT
GCTGAAGCCAGTTACCTTCGGAAAAAGAGTTGGTAGCTCTTGATCCGGCAAACAAACCACCGCTGGTAGC
GGTGGTTTTTTTGTTTGCAAGCAGCAGATTACGCGCAGAAAAAAAGGATCTCAAGAAGATCCTTTGATCT
TTTCTACGGGGTCTGACGCTCAGTGGAACGAAAACTCACGTTAAGGGATTTTGGTCATGAGATTATCAAA
AAGGATCTTCACCTAGATCCTTTTAAATTAAAAATGAAGTTTTAAATCAATCTAAAGTATATATGAGTAA
ACTTGGTCTGACAGTTACCAATGCTTAATCAGTGAGGCACCTATCTCAGCGATCTGTCTATTTCGTTCAT
CCATAGTTGCCTGACTCCCCGTCGTGTAGATAACTACGATACGGGAGGGCTTACCATCTGGCCCCAGTGC
TGCAATGATACCGCGAGAACCACGCTCACCGGCTCCAGATTTATCAGCAATAAACCAGCCAGCCGGAAGG
GCCGAGCGCAGAAGTGGTCCTGCAACTTTATCCGCCTCCATCCAGTCTATTAATTGTTGCCGGGAAGCTA
GAGTAAGTAGTTCGCCAGTTAATAGTTTGCGCAACGTTGTTGCCATTGCTACAGGCATCGTGGTGTCACG
CTCGTCGTTTGGTATGGCTTCATTCAGCTCCGGTTCCCAACGATCAAGGCGAGTTACATGATCCCCCATG
TTGTGCAAAAAAGCGGTTAGCTCCTTCGGTCCTCCGATCGTTGTCAGAAGTAAGTTGGCCGCAGTGTTAT
CACTCATGGTTATGGCAGCACTGCATAATTCTCTTACTGTCATGCCATCCGTAAGATGCTTTTCTGTGAC
TGGTGAGTACTCAACCAAGTCATTCTGAGAATAGTGTATGCGGCGACCGAGTTGCTCTTGCCCGGCGTCA
ATACGGGATAATACCGCGCCACATAGCAGAACTTTAAAAGTGCTCATCATTGGAAAACGTTCTTCGGGGC
GAAAACTCTCAAGGATCTTACCGCTGTTGAGATCCAGTTCGATGTAACCCACTCGTGCACCCAACTGATC
TTCAGCATCTTTTACTTTCACCAGCGTTTCTGGGTGAGCAAAAACAGGAAGGCAAAATGCCGCAAAAAAG
GGAATAAGGGCGACACGGAAATGTTGAATACTCATACTCTTCCTTTTTCAATATTATTGAAGCATTTATC
AAGGTTATTGTCTCATGAGCGGATACATATTTGAATGTATTTAGAAAAATAAACAAATAGGGGTTCCGCG
CACGAATTGGCCAGCGCTGCCATTTTTGGGGTGAGGCCGTTCGCGGCCGAGGGGCGCAGCCCCTGGGGGG
ATGGGAGGCCCGCGTTAGCGGGCCGGGAGGGTTCGAGAAGGGGGGGCACCCCCCTTCGGCGTGCGCGGTC
ACGCGCACAGGGCGCAGCCCTGGTTAAAAACAAGGTTTATAAATATTGGTTTAAAAGCAGGTTAAAAGAC
AGGTTAGCGGTGGCCGAAAAACGGGCGGAAACCCTTGCAAATGCTGGATTTTCTGCCTGTGGACAGCCCC
TCAAATGTCAATAGGTGCGCCCCTCATCTGTCAGCACTCTGCCCCTCAAGTGTCAAGGATCGCGCCCCTC
ATCTGTCAGTAGTCGCGCCCCTCAAGTGTCAATACCGCAGGGCACTTATCCCCAGGCTTGTCCACATCAT
CTGTGGGAAACTCGCGTAAAATCAGGCGTTTTCGCCGATTTGCGAGGCTGGCCAGCTCCACGTCGCCGGC
CGAAATCGAGCCTGCCCCTCATCTGTCAACGCCGCGCCGGGTGAGTCGGCCCCTCAAGTGTCAACGTCCG
CCCCTCATCTGTCAGTGAGGGCCAAGTTTTCCGCGAGGTATCCACAACGCCGGCGGCCGCGGTGTCTCGC
ACACGGCTTCGACGGCGTTTCTGGCGCGTTTGCAGGGCCATAGACGGCCGCCAGCCCAGCGGCGAGGGCA
ACCAGCCCGGTGAGCGTCGCAAAGGAGATCCTGATCTGACTGATGGGCTGCCTGTATCGAGTGGTGATTT
TGTGCCGAGCTGCCGGTCGGGGAGCTGTTGGCTGGCTGGTGGCAGGATATATTGTGGTGTAAACAAATTG
ACGCTTAGACAACTTAATAACACATTGCGGACGTTTTTAATGTACTGGGGTGGATGCAGTGGGCCCCACT
CTGTGAAGACAATGCCGAATTCGGATCCGGAGAGCGGAGAATTAAGGGAGTCACGTTATGACCCCCGCCG
ATGACGCGGGACAAGCCGTTTTACGTTTGGAACTGACAGAACCGCAACGTTGAAGGAGCCACTCAGCCGC
GGGTTTCTGGAGTTTAAAACCATTATTGCGCGTTCAAAAGTCGCCTAAGGTCACTATCAGCTAGCAAATA
TTTCTTGTCAAAAATGCTCCACTGACGTTCCATAAATTCCCCTCGGTATCCAATTAGAGTCTCATATTCA
CTCTCATACTGTATTTTTACAACAATTACCAACAACAACAAACAACAAACAACATTACAATTACTATTTA
CAATTACAATGGAGGACGCCAAAAACATAAAGAAAGGCCCGGCGCCATTCTATCCGCTGGAAGATGGAAC
CGCTGGAGAGCAACTGCATAAGGCTATGAAGAGATACGCCCTGGTTCCTGGAACAATTGCTTTTACAGAT
GCACATATCGAGGTGGACATCACTTACGCTGAGTACTTCGAAATGTCCGTTCGGTTGGCAGAAGCTATGA
AACGATATGGGCTGAATACAAATCACAGAATCGTCGTATGCAGTGAAAACTCTCTTCAATTCTTTATGCC
GGTGTTGGGCGCGTTATTTATCGGAGTTGCAGTTGCGCCCGCGAACGACATTTATAATGAACGTGAATTG
CTCAACAGTATGGGCATTTCGCAGCCTACCGTGGTGTTCGTTTCCAAAAAGGGGTTGCAAAAAATTTTGA
ACGTGCAAAAAAAGCTCCCAATCATCCAAAAAATTATTATCATGGATTCTAAAACGGATTACCAGGGATT
TCAGTCGATGTACACGTTCGTCACATCTCATCTACCTCCCGGTTTTAATGAATACGATTTTGTGCCAGAG
TCCTTCGATAGGGACAAGACAATTGCACTGATCATGAACTCCTCTGGATCTACTGGTCTGCCTAAAGGTG
TCGCTCTGCCTCATAGAACTGCCTGCGTGAGATTCTCGCATGCCAGAGATCCTATTTTTGGCAATCAAAT
CATTCCGGATACTGCGATTTTAAGTGTTGTTCCATTCCATCACGGTTTTGGAATGTTTACTACACTCGGA
TATTTGATATGTGGATTTCGAGTCGTCTTAATGTATAGATTTGAAGAAGAACTGTTTCTGAGGAGCCTTC
AGGATTACAAGATTCAAAGTGCGCTGCTGGTGCCAACCCTATTCTCCTTCTTCGCCAAAAGCACTCTGAT
TGACAAATACGATTTATCTAATTTACACGAAATTGCTTCTGGTGGCGCTCCCCTCTCTAAGGAAGTCGGG
GAAGCGGTTGCCAAGAGGTTCCATCTGCCAGGTATCAGGCAAGGATATGGGCTCACTGAGACTACATCAG
CTATTCTGATTACACCCGAGGGGGATGATAAACCGGGCGCGGTCGGTAAAGTTGTTCCATTTTTTGAAGC
GAAGGTTGTGGATCTGGATACCGGGAAAACGCTGGGCGTTAATCAAAGAGGCGAACTGTGTGTGAGAGGT
CCTATGATTATGTCCGGTTATGTAAACAATCCGGAAGCGACCAACGCCTTGATTGACAAGGATGGATGGC
TACATTCTGGAGACATAGCTTACTGGGACGAGGACGAACACTTCTTCATCGTTGACCGCCTGAAGTCTCT
GATTAAGTACAAAGGCTATCAGGTGGCTCCCGCTGAATTGGAATCCATCTTGCTCCAACACCCCAACATC
TTCGACGCAGGTGTCGCAGGTCTGCCCGACGATGACGCCGGTGAACTTCCCGCCGCCGTTGTTGTTTTGG
AGCACGGAAAGACGATGACGGAAAAAGAGATCGTGGATTACGTCGCCAGTCAAGTAACAACCGCGAAAAA
GTTGCGCGGAGGAGTTGTGTTTGTGGACGAAGTACCGAAAGGTCTTACCGGAAAACTCGACGCAAGAAAA
ATCAGAGAGATCCTCATAAAGGCCAAGAAGGGCGGAAAGATCGCCGTGGGTTCGGATTATAAGGACCATG
ACGGAGACTATAAGGACCATGACCTCGACGCTGCAGCAGCGGATTATAAGGACGATGACGATAAGTGAGC
TTGTCCTGCTTTAATGAGATATGCGAGAAGCCTATGATCGCATGATATTTGCTTTCAATTCTGTTGTGCA
CGTTGTAAAAAACCTGAGCATGTGTAGCTCAGATCCTTACCGCCGGTTTCGGTTCATTCTAATGAATATA
TCACCCGTTACTATCGTATTTTTATGAATAATATTCTCCGTTCAATTTACTGATTGTACCCTACTACTTA
TATGTACAATATTAAAATGAAAACAATATATTGTGCTGAATAGGTTTATAGCGACATCTATGATAGAGCG
CCACAATAACAAACAATTGCGTTTTATTATTACAAATCCAATTTTAAAAAAAGCGGCAGAACCGGTCAAA
CCTAAAAGACTGATTACATAAATCTTATTCAAATTTCAAAAGTGCCCCAGGGGCTAGTATCTACGACACA
CCGAGCGGCGAACTAATAACGCTCACTGAAGGGAACTCCGGTTCCCCGCCGGCGCGCATGGGTGAGATTC
CTTGAAGTTGAGTATTGGCCGTCCGCTCTACCGAAAGTTACGGGCACCATTCAACCCGGTCCAGCACGGC
GGCCGGGTAACCGACTTGCTGCCCCGAGAATTATGCAGCATTTTTTTGGTGTATGTGGGCCCCAAATGAA
GTGCAGGTCAAACCTTGACAGTGACGACAAATCGTTGGGCGGGTCCAGGGCGAATTTTGCGACAACATGT
CGAGGCTCAGCAGGACCGCT
Features (pLannotate 1.2.2; 12 found; start..end, strand, type, name):
     42..66      +  misc_feature   RB T-DNA repeat: right border repeat from nopaline C58 T-DNA
    178..198     -  CDS            TetR (fragment): tetracycline resistance regulatory protein; tetR
    225..1370    -  CDS            trfA: TRFA_ECOLX - Experimental evidence at protein level: Swiss-Prot protein existence level 1. Also involved in plasmid copy number control, promoting intermolecular coupling of protein bound iterons at oriV, which inhibits replication initiation. From Escherichia coli.
   1706..2294    -  rep_origin     ori: high-copy-number ColE1/pMB1/pBR322/pUC origin of replication
   2465..3325    -  CDS            AmpR: β-lactamase; bla; confers resistance to ampicillin, carbenicillin, and related antibiotics
   3326..3430    -  promoter       AmpR promoter: bla
   3517..4148    -  rep_origin     oriV: incP origin of replication
   4240..4264    +  misc_feature   LB T-DNA repeat: left border repeat from nopaline C58 T-DNA
   4497..4626    +  promoter       NOS promoter (fragment): nopaline synthase promoter NOS promoter
   4642..4697    +  misc_feature   TMV Ω: translational enhancer from the tobacco mosaic virus 5'-leader sequence (Gallie et al., 1988)
   4699..6348    +  CDS            luciferase: firefly luciferase; luc+; enhanced luc+ version of the luciferase gene
   6446..7153    +  terminator     OCS terminator: octopine synthase terminator
