[The description below was written by a language model from this plasmid's Addgene catalogue record and pLannotate feature annotations shown in this document.]
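Description:
pEPYC1CB0183 is a MoClo (Golden Gate modular cloning) Level 1 plasmid built in the pICH47732 acceptor backbone. It carries a single plant transcriptional unit that reports promoter activity through firefly luciferase. The backbone is a binary-type vector. It has nopaline-type left and right T-DNA border repeats flanking the cargo. An incP oriV origin with the trfA replication initiator gene allows broad-host-range maintenance, for example in Agrobacterium. A high-copy ColE1/pUC-type origin serves for propagation in E. coli. Selection is by ampicillin resistance (β-lactamase under its own promoter). A short TetR fragment annotated near the right border appears to be a backbone remnant rather than a functional gene. The cassette was assembled through BsaI sites that were destroyed during cloning, as is usual for Golden Gate assembly.

The insert is described as NOS(ΔC_CRE)::TMV::LucF::Flag::ocsT. A variant of the nopaline synthase promoter, annotated only as a partial NOS promoter, drives the cassette. Its name suggests deletion of a cis-regulatory element, although the record does not define the exact change. Downstream lie the tobacco mosaic virus Ω 5′ leader, which acts as a translational enhancer, and the firefly luciferase (luc+) coding sequence. A FLAG tag is listed by the depositor but is not separately annotated in the feature table. The unit ends with the octopine synthase terminator.

The plasmid comes from work on the rational design of minimal synthetic plant promoters. It is presumably used to quantify how this promoter modification affects expression strength in luciferase assays in plant cells. As a Level 1 module, it can also be combined with other transcriptional units in higher-level MoClo assemblies.
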