Addgene plasmid #154650: pEPYC1CB0183
Purpose: MoClo Level 1 luciferase reporter
Depositing lab: Nicola Patron. Depositing organization: Earlham Institute. Publication: Rational design of minimal synthetic promoters for plants. Cai YM, Kallam K, Tidd H, Gendarini G, Salzman A, Patron NJ. Nucleic Acids Res. 2020 Aug 28. pii: 5897334. doi: 10.1093/nar/gkaa682. PubMed 32856047.
Backbone
  Vector backbone: pICH47732
  Vector type: Synthetic Biology
Growth in bacteria
  Bacterial resistance: Ampicillin, 100 μg/mL
  Growth temperature: 37°C
  Growth strain: NEB Stable
  Copy number: High Copy
Gene/Insert
  Gene/Insert name: NOS(ΔC_CRE) Firefly luciferase expression cassette [NOS(ΔC_CRE)::TMV::LucF::Flag::ocsT]
  Species: Synthetic
  Cloning method: Restriction Enzyme; 5′ cloning site BsaI (destroyed during cloning); 3′ cloning site BsaI (destroyed during cloning)
Terms and licenses: Academic/Nonprofit Terms; Industry Terms: Not Available to Industry
Depositor comments: Please visit https://www.biorxiv.org/content/10.1101/2020.05.14.095406v1 for bioRxiv preprint.
How to cite: pEPYC1CB0183 was a gift from Nicola Patron (Addgene plasmid # 154650 ; http://n2t.net/addgene:154650 ; RRID:Addgene_154650)
